Addgene plasmid #148997: pGBW-m4046241
Purpose: Yeast Expression plasmid for SARS-CoV-2 RNA-dependent RNA polymerase
Depositing lab: Ginkgo Bioworks & Benjie Chen. Depositing organization: Ginkgo Bioworks.
Backbone
  Vector backbone: AmpR; 2u URA3
  Backbone size w/o insert (bp): 4078
  Vector type: Yeast Expression
  Selectable markers: URA3
Growth in bacteria
  Bacterial resistance: Ampicillin, 100 μg/mL
  Growth temperature: 37°C
  Growth strain: DH5alpha
  Copy number: High Copy
Gene/Insert
  Gene/Insert name: SARS-CoV-2 RNA-dependent RNA polymerase
  Species: Severe acute respiratory syndrome coronavirus 2
  Insert size (bp): 2789
  Mutation: wt
  Entrez Gene: ORF1ab (a.k.a. GU280_gp01)
  Promoter: pTEF1
  Tag / fusion protein: Cleavable thrombin;MBP (C terminal on backbone)
  Cloning method: Unknown
Resource information
  A portion of this plasmid was derived from a plasmid made by: GinkgoBioworks
Depositor comments: NCBI Reference Sequence: YP_009725307.1. Created by gene synthesis with Not1 site. NGS used for QC was performed by Ginkgo and may not fully cover the entire plasmid.
How to cite: pGBW-m4046241 was a gift from Ginkgo Bioworks & Benjie Chen (Addgene plasmid # 148997 ; http://n2t.net/addgene:148997 ; RRID:Addgene_148997)
