[The description below was written by a language model from this plasmid's Addgene catalogue record and pLannotate feature annotations shown in this document.]
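Description:
pGBW-m4046241 is an E. coli/yeast shuttle plasmid for episomal expression of the SARS-CoV-2 RNA-dependent RNA polymerase in Saccharomyces cerevisiae. In bacteria it replicates from a high-copy ColE1/pUC-type origin and is selected with ampicillin through a β-lactamase gene that the annotation places downstream of a cat promoter. A short rop annotation lies next to AmpR, although the catalogue lists the plasmid as high copy. Phage T3Te and T7Te terminators and a tonB terminator flank the bacterial modules, presumably insulating them from read-through transcription. In yeast the 2μ origin supports multicopy maintenance, and URA3 provides uracil prototrophy selection in ura3 strains, with the option of counterselection on 5-FOA.

The expression cassette is driven by the constitutive S. cerevisiae TEF1 promoter and closed by a CYC1 terminator. The roughly 2.8 kb wild-type polymerase coding region was made by gene synthesis and corresponds to the part of the ORF1ab polyprotein that encodes the polymerase. The automated annotation matches it to the replicase polyprotein entry, so its descriptive text about the 2'-O-methyltransferase reflects that generic entry rather than the actual insert. The polymerase is fused at its C terminus to E. coli maltose-binding protein (malE) through a thrombin-cleavable linker. This allows amylose-affinity purification, may improve solubility, and lets the tag be removed by protease digestion. The linker itself is not annotated in the feature table but would fit the short gap between the two coding regions.

The plasmid is intended for producing recombinant viral polymerase in yeast. The depositor notes that the sequencing used for quality control may not cover the whole plasmid.
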