Features (pLannotate 1.2.2; 14 found; start..end, strand, type, name):
     10..417     +  promoter       TEF1 promoter: S. cerevisiae TEF1; promoter for EF-1α
    434..3223    +  CDS            rep (fragment): R1AB_SARS2 - Experimental evidence at protein level: Swiss-Prot protein existence level 1. [2'-O-methyltransferase]: Methyltransferase that mediates mRNA cap 2'-O-ribose methylation to the 5'-cap structure of viral mRNAs. N7-methyl guanosine cap is a prerequisite for binding of nsp16. Therefore plays an essential role in viral mRNAs cap methylation which is essential to evade immune system. From Severe acute respiratory syndrome coronavirus 2 (2019-nCoV) (SARS-CoV-2).
   3239..4339    +  CDS            malE (fragment): MALE_ECO57 - Experimental evidence at protein level: Swiss-Prot protein existence level 1. Part of the ABC transporter complex MalEFGK involved in maltose/maltodextrin import. Binds maltose and higher maltodextrins. From Escherichia coli O157:H7.
   4368..4540    +  terminator     CYC1 terminator (fragment): S. cerevisiae CYC1; transcription terminator for CYC1
   4576..4752    +  promoter       URA3 promoter (fragment): S. cerevisiae URA3
   4753..5556    +  CDS            URA3: orotidine-5'-phosphate decarboxylase, required for uracil biosynthesis; S. cerevisiae URA3; yeast auxotrophic marker, counterselectable with 5-fluoroorotic acid (5-FOA)
   5639..6621    -  rep_origin     2μ ori: yeast 2μ plasmid origin of replication
   6699..6728    +  terminator     T3Te terminator: phage T3 early transcription terminator
   6750..7337    +  rep_origin     ori: high-copy-number ColE1/pMB1/pBR322/pUC origin of replication
   7349..7376    -  terminator     T7Te terminator: phage T7 early transcription terminator
   7400..7591    -  CDS            rop: Rop protein, which maintains plasmids at low copy number; rop
   7592..8452    -  CDS            AmpR: β-lactamase; bla; confers resistance to ampicillin, carbenicillin, and related antibiotics
   8453..8555    -  promoter       cat promoter: promoter of the E. coli cat gene encoding chloramphenicol acetyltransferase
   8556..8587    -  terminator     tonB terminator: bidirectional E. coli tonB-P14 transcription terminator
>Addgene plasmid #148997 | pGBW-m4046241 | depositor full sequence | sequence record 291450 | Full Sequence
GCGGCCGCCCCACACACCATAGCTTCAAAATGTTTCTACTCCTTTTTTACTCTTCCAGATTTTCTCGGAC
TCCGCGCATCGCCGTACCACTTCAAAACACCCAAGCACAGCATACTAAATTTCCCCTCTTTCTTCCTCTA
GGGTGTCGTTAATTACCCGTACTAAAGGTTTGGAAAAGAAAAAAGAGACCGCCTCGTTTCTTTTTCTTCG
TCGAAAAAGGCAATAAAAATTTTTATCACGTTTCTTTTTCTTGAAAATTTTTTTTTTTGATTTTTTTCTC
TTTCGATGACCTCCCATTGATATTTAAGTTAATAAACGGTCTTCAATTTCTCAAGTTTCAGTTTCATTTT
TCTTGTTCTATTACAACTTTTTTTACTTCTTGCTCATTAGAAAGAAAGCATAGCAATCTAATCTAAGTTT
TAATTACAAAATGGCTGATGCACAATCGTTTTTAAACCGGGTTTGCGGTGTAAGTGCAGCCCGTCTTACA
CCGTGCGGCACAGGCACTAGTACTGATGTCGTATACAGGGCTTTTGACATCTACAATGATAAAGTAGCTG
GTTTTGCTAAATTCCTAAAAACTAATTGTTGTCGCTTCCAAGAAAAGGACGAAGATGACAATTTAATTGA
TTCTTACTTTGTAGTTAAGAGACACACTTTCTCTAACTACCAACATGAAGAAACAATTTATAATTTACTT
AAGGATTGTCCAGCTGTTGCTAAACATGACTTCTTTAAGTTTAGAATAGACGGTGACATGGTACCACATA
TATCACGTCAACGTCTTACTAAATACACAATGGCAGACCTCGTCTATGCTTTAAGGCATTTTGATGAAGG
TAATTGTGACACATTAAAAGAAATACTTGTCACATACAATTGTTGTGATGATGATTATTTCAATAAAAAG
GACTGGTATGATTTTGTAGAAAACCCAGATATATTACGCGTATACGCCAACTTAGGTGAACGTGTACGCC
AAGCTTTGTTAAAAACAGTACAATTCTGTGATGCCATGCGAAATGCTGGTATTGTTGGTGTACTGACATT
AGATAATCAAGATCTCAATGGTAACTGGTATGATTTCGGTGATTTCATACAAACCACGCCAGGTAGTGGA
GTTCCTGTTGTAGATTCTTATTATTCATTGTTAATGCCTATATTAACCTTGACCAGGGCTTTAACTGCAG
AGTCACATGTTGACACTGACTTAACAAAGCCTTACATTAAGTGGGATTTGTTAAAATATGACTTCACGGA
AGAGAGGTTAAAACTCTTTGACCGTTATTTTAAATATTGGGATCAGACATACCACCCAAATTGTGTTAAC
TGTTTGGATGACAGATGCATTCTGCATTGTGCAAACTTTAATGTTTTATTCTCTACAGTGTTCCCACCTA
CAAGTTTTGGACCACTAGTGAGAAAAATATTTGTTGATGGTGTTCCATTTGTAGTTTCAACTGGATACCA
CTTCAGAGAGCTAGGTGTTGTACATAATCAGGATGTAAACTTACATAGCTCTAGACTTAGTTTTAAGGAA
TTACTTGTGTATGCTGCTGACCCTGCTATGCACGCTGCTTCTGGTAATCTATTACTAGATAAACGCACTA
CGTGCTTTTCAGTAGCTGCACTTACTAACAATGTTGCTTTTCAAACTGTCAAACCCGGTAATTTTAACAA
AGACTTCTATGACTTTGCTGTGTCTAAGGGTTTCTTTAAGGAAGGAAGTTCTGTTGAATTAAAACACTTC
TTCTTTGCTCAGGATGGTAATGCTGCTATCAGCGATTATGACTACTATCGTTATAATCTACCAACAATGT
GTGATATCAGACAACTACTATTTGTAGTTGAAGTTGTTGATAAGTACTTTGATTGTTACGATGGTGGCTG
TATTAATGCTAACCAAGTCATCGTCAACAACCTAGACAAATCAGCTGGTTTTCCATTTAATAAATGGGGT
AAGGCTAGACTTTATTATGATTCAATGAGTTATGAGGATCAAGATGCACTTTTCGCATATACAAAACGTA
ATGTCATCCCTACTATAACTCAAATGAATCTTAAGTATGCCATTAGTGCAAAGAATAGAGCTCGCACCGT
AGCTGGTGTCTCTATCTGTAGTACTATGACCAATAGACAGTTTCATCAAAAATTATTGAAATCAATAGCC
GCCACTAGAGGAGCTACTGTAGTAATTGGAACAAGCAAATTCTATGGTGGTTGGCACAACATGTTAAAAA
CTGTTTATAGTGATGTAGAAAACCCTCACCTTATGGGTTGGGATTATCCTAAATGTGATAGAGCCATGCC
TAACATGCTTAGAATTATGGCCTCACTTGTTCTTGCTCGCAAACATACAACGTGTTGTAGCTTGTCACAC
CGTTTCTATAGATTAGCTAATGAGTGTGCTCAAGTATTGAGTGAAATGGTCATGTGTGGCGGTTCACTAT
ATGTTAAACCAGGTGGAACCTCATCAGGAGATGCCACAACTGCTTATGCTAATAGTGTTTTTAACATTTG
TCAAGCTGTCACGGCCAATGTTAATGCACTTTTATCTACTGATGGTAACAAAATTGCCGATAAGTATGTC
CGCAATTTACAACACAGACTTTATGAGTGTCTCTATAGAAATAGAGATGTTGACACAGACTTTGTGAATG
AGTTTTACGCATATTTGCGTAAACATTTCTCAATGATGATACTCTCTGACGATGCTGTTGTGTGTTTCAA
TAGCACTTATGCATCTCAAGGTCTAGTGGCTAGCATAAAGAACTTTAAGTCAGTTCTTTATTATCAAAAC
AATGTTTTTATGTCTGAAGCAAAATGTTGGACTGAGACTGACCTTACTAAAGGACCTCATGAATTTTGCT
CTCAACATACAATGCTAGTTAAACAGGGTGATGATTATGTGTACCTTCCTTACCCAGATCCATCAAGAAT
CCTAGGGGCCGGCTGTTTTGTAGATGATATCGTAAAAACAGATGGTACACTTATGATTGAACGGTTCGTG
TCTTTAGCTATAGATGCTTACCCACTTACTAAACATCCTAATCAGGAGTATGCTGATGTCTTTCATTTGT
ACTTACAATACATAAGAAAGCTACATGATGAGTTAACAGGACACATGTTAGACATGTATTCTGTTATGCT
TACTAATGATAACACTTCAAGGTATTGGGAACCTGAGTTTTATGAGGCTATGTACACACCGCATACAGTC
TTACTCGTGCCGAGAGGTTCTAAAATCGAGGAAGGTAAGCTAGTCATTTGGATAAATGGAGATAAGGGTT
ACAACGGTTTGGCAGAAGTAGGCAAGAAATTTGAAAAGGACACAGGTATCAAGGTGACGGTTGAACATCC
AGACAAGTTAGAAGAAAAATTCCCTCAAGTTGCTGCTACTGGTGATGGTCCCGACATTATTTTCTGGGCC
CACGATCGTTTTGGTGGATATGCTCAGTCAGGTTTGCTGGCTGAGATCACCCCAGACAAGGCCTTCCAAG
ATAAATTGTACCCATTCACTTGGGATGCTGTCAGATACAACGGTAAGCTTATAGCATATCCAATTGCTGT
TGAAGCCTTATCGTTGATCTACAATAAGGACTTGTTACCTAACCCACCAAAGACATGGGAAGAAATTCCA
GCTTTGGATAAAGAGCTAAAGGCCAAGGGAAAAAGCGCTTTGATGTTTAACTTACAAGAACCTTATTTCA
CCTGGCCATTAATCGCTGCTGACGGTGGTTACGCATTTAAATACGAAAACGGTAAGTATGACATTAAGGA
TGTCGGCGTTGATAATGCTGGTGCAAAGGCTGGTTTGACCTTCTTGGTTGATTTAATAAAGAATAAACAC
ATGAACGCTGACACTGACTACTCTATCGCCGAAGCCGCTTTCAACAAGGGTGAAACTGCTATGACCATAA
ATGGTCCATGGGCCTGGAGTAACATTGATACTTCTAAAGTAAACTATGGTGTCACTGTTTTGCCTACATT
CAAAGGCCAACCATCCAAGCCCTTTGTCGGTGTTCTATCCGCTGGCATCAATGCTGCTTCTCCAAACAAG
GAGCTAGCTAAAGAATTTTTGGAAAATTACTTGTTAACTGACGAAGGTTTGGAGGCCGTTAACAAGGACA
AGCCATTGGGTGCTGTCGCTTTGAAATCTTACGAAGAAGAATTGGCTAAGGATCCCAGAATTGCCGCTAC
CATGGAGAACGCCCAAAAGGGTGAAATTATGCCAAACATCCCACAAATGTCAGCCTTCTGGTACGCAGTT
AGGACTGCCGTGATTAATGCTGCTTCCGGTAGACAAACCGTCGACGAAGCATTAAAAGATGCTCAAACGT
AAACAGGCCCCTTTTCCTTTGTCGATATCATGTAATTAGTTATGTCACGCTTACATTCACGCCCTCCTCC
CACATCCGCTCTAACCGAAAAGGAAGGAGTTAGACAACCTGAAGTCTAGGTCCCTATTTATTTTTTTTAA
TAGTTATGTTAGTATTAAGAACGTTATTTATATTTCAAATTTTTCTTTTTTTTCTGTACAAAGCGGCCGC
CGAACCACTAGTGCACTGCAGTACACGGTTTCCTTGAAATTTTTTTGATTCGGTAATCTCCGAACAGAAG
GAAGAACGAAGGAAGGAGCACAGACTTAGATTGGTATATATACGCATATGTAGTGTTGAAGAAACATGAA
ATTGCCCAGTATTCTTAACCCAACTGCACAGAACAAAAACGTGCAGGAAACGAAGATAAATCATGTCGAA
AGCTACATATAAGGAACGTGCTGCTACTCATCCTAGTCCTGTTGCTGCCAAGCTATTTAATATCATGCAC
GAAAAGCAAACAAACTTGTGTGCTTCATTGGATGTTCGTACCACCAAGGAATTACTGGAGTTAGTTGAAG
CATTAGGTCCCAAAATTTGTTTACTAAAAACACATGTGGATATCTTGACTGATTTTTCCATGGAGGGCAC
AGTTAAGCCGCTAAAGGCATTATCCGCCAAGTACAATTTTTTACTCTTCGAGGACAGAAAATTTGCTGAC
ATTGGTAATACAGTCAAATTGCAGTACTCTGCGGGTGTATACAGAATAGCAGAATGGGCAGACATTACGA
ATGCACACGGTGTGGTGGGCCCAGGTATTGTTAGCGGTTTGAAGCAGGCGGCAGAAGAAGTAACAAAGGA
ACCTAGAGGCCTTTTGATGTTAGCAGAATTGTCATGCAAGGGCTCCCTATCTACTGGAGAATATACTAAG
GGTACTGTTGACATTGCGAAGAGCGACAAAGATTTTGTTATCGGCTTTATTGCTCAAAGAGACATGGGTG
GAAGAGATGAAGGTTACGATTGGTTGATTATGACACCCGGTGTGGGTTTAGATGACAAGGGAGATGCATT
GGGTCAACAGTATAGAACCGTGGATGATGTGGTTTCTACAGGATCTGACATTATTATTGTTGGAAGAGGA
CTATTTGCAAAGGGAAGGGATGCTAAGGTAGAGGGTGAACGTTACAGAAAAGCAGGCTGGGAAGCATATT
TGAGAAGATGCGGCCAGCAAAACTAAAAAACTGTATTATAAGTAAATGCATGTATACTAAACTCACAAAT
TAGAGCTTCAATTTAATTATATCAGTTATTACCCGAGTAACGAAGCATCTGTGCTTCATTTTGTAGAACA
AAAATGCAACGCGAGAGCGCTAATTTTTCAAACAAAGAATCTGAGCTGCATTTTTACAGAACAGAAATGC
AACGCGAAAGCGCTATTTTACCAACGAAGAATCTGTGCTTCATTTTTGTAAAACAAAAATGCAACGCGAG
AGCGCTAATTTTTCAAACAAAGAATCTGAGCTGCATTTTTACAGAACAGAAATGCAACGCGAGAGCGCTA
TTTTACCAACAAAGAATCTATACTTCTTTTTTGTTCTACAAAAATGCATCCCGAGAGCGCTATTTTTCTA
ACAAAGCATCTTAGATTACTTTTTTTCTCCTTTGTGCGCTCTATAATGCAGTCTCTTGATAACTTTTTGC
ACTGTAGGTCCGTTAAGGTTAGAAGAAGGCTACTTTGGTGTCTATTTTCTCTTCCATAAAAAAAGCCTGA
CTCCACTTCCCGCGTTTACTGATTACTAGCGAAGCTGCGGGTGCATTTTTTCAAGATAAAGGCATCCCCG
ATTATATTCTATACCGATGTGGATTGCGCATACTTTGTGAACAGAAAGTGATAGCGTTGATGATTCTTCA
TTGGTCAGAAAATTATGAACGGTTTCTTCTATTTTGTCTCTATATACTACGTATAGGAAATGTTTACATT
TTCGTATTGTTTTCGATTCACTCTATGAATAGTTCTTACTACAATTTTTTTGTCTAAAGAGTAATACTAG
AGATAAACATAAAAAATGTAGAGGTCGAGTTTAGATGCAAGTTCAAGGAGCGAAAGGTGGATGGGTAGGT
TATATAGGGATATAGCACAGAGATATATAGCAAAGAGATACTTTTGAGCAATGTTTGTGGAAGCGGTATT
CGCAATATTTTAGTAGCTCGTTACAGTCCGGTGCGTTTTTGGTTTTTTGAAAGTGCGTCATCAGAGCGCT
TTTGGTTTTCAAAAGCGCTCTGAAGTTCCTATACTTTCTAGCTAGAGAATAGGAACTTCCCGAGCGGCCG
CGTGTTACAAGCTTGACTCCAGCGTAACTGGACTGCAATCAACTCACTGGCTCACCTTCACGGGTGGGCC
TTTCTTCGGTAGAAAATCAAAGGATCTTCTTGAGATCCTTTTTTTCTGCGCGTAATCTGCTGCTTGCAAA
CAAAAAAACCACCGCTACCAGCGGTGGTTTGTTTGCCGGATCAAGAGCTACCAACTCTTTTTCCGAGGTA
ACTGGCTTCAGCAGAGCGCAGATACCAAATACTGTTCTTCTAGTGTAGCCGTAGTTAGGCCACCACTTCA
AGAACTCTGTAGCACCGCCTACATACCTCGCTCTGCTAATCCTGTTACCAGTGGCTGCTGCCAGTGGCGA
TAAGTCGTGTCTTACCGGGTTGGACTCAAGACGATAGTTACCGGATAAGGCGCAGCGGTCGGGCTGAACG
GGGGGTTCGTGCACACAGCCCAGCTTGGAGCGAACGACCTACACCGAACTGAGATACCTACAGCGTGAGC
TATGAGAAAGCGCCACGCTTCCCGAAGGGAGAAAGGCGGACAGGTATCCGGTAAGCGGCAGGGTCGGAAC
AGGAGAGCGCACGAGGGAGCTTCCAGGGGTAAACGCCTGGTATCTTTATAGTCCTGTCGGGTTTCGCCAC
CTCTGACTTGAGCATCGATTTTTGTGATGCTCGTCAGGGGGGCGGAGCCTATGGAAAAACGCCAGCAACG
CAGAAAGGCCCACCCGAAGGTGAGCCAGGTGATTACATTTGGGCCCTCATCAGAGGTTTTCACCGTCATC
ACCGAAACGCGCGAGGCAGCTGCGGTAAAGCTCATCAGCGTGGTCGTGAAGCGATTCACAGATGTCTGCC
TGTTCATCCGCGTCCAGCTCGTTGAGTTTCTCCAGAAGCGTTAATGTCTGGCTTCTGATAAAGCGGGCCA
TGTTAAGGGCGGTTTTTTCCTGTTTGGTCACTTACCAATGCTTAATCAGTGAGGCACCTATCTCAGCGAT
CTGTCTATTTCGTTCATCCATAGTTGCCTGACTCCCCGTCGTGTAGATAACTACGATGCGGGAGGGCTTA
CCATCTGGCCCCAGTGCTGCAATGATACCGCGAGACCCACGCTCACCGGCTCCAGATTTATCAGCAATAA
ACCAGCCAGCCGGGAGGGCCGAGCGCAGAAGTGATCCTGCAACTTTATCCGCCTCCATCCAGTCTATTAA
TTGTTGCCGGGAAGCTAGAGTAAGTAGTTCGCCAGTTAATAGTTTGCGCAACGTTGTTGCCATTGCTACA
GGCATCGTGGTGTCACGCTCGTCGTTTGGTATGGCTTCATTCAGCTCCGGTTCCCAACGATCAAGGCGAG
TTACATGATCCCCCATGTTGTGCAAAAAAGCGGTTAGCTCCTTCGGTCCTCCGATCGTTGCCAGAAGTAA
GTTGGCCGCAGTGTTATCACTCATGGTTATGGCAGCACTGCATAATTCTCTTACTGTCATGCCATCCGTG
AGATGCTTTTCTGTGACTGGTGAGTACTCAACCAAGTCATTCTGAGAATAGTGTATGCGGCGACCGAGTT
GCTCTTGCCCGGCGTCAATACGGGATAATACCGCGCCACATAGCAGAACTTTAAAAGTGCTCATCATTGG
AAAACGTTCTTCGGGGCGTAAACTCTCAAGGATCTTACCGCTGTTGAGATCCAGTTCGATGTAACCCACT
CGTGCACCCAACTGATCTTCAGCATCTTTTACTTTCACCAGCGTTTCTGGGTGAGCAAAAACAGGAAGGC
AAAATGCCGCAAAAAAGGGAATAAGGGCGACACGGAAATGTTGAATACTCATTTTAGCTTCCTTAGCTCC
TGAAAATCTCGATAACTCAAAAAATACGCCCGGTAGTGATCTTATTTCATTATGGTGAAAGTTGGAACCT
CTTACGTGCCGATCAAGTCAAAAGCCTCCGGTCGGAGGCTTTTGACTTTCTGCTATGGAGGTCAGGTATG
ATTTAAATGGTCAGTTAGA
