>Addgene plasmid #148997 | pGBW-m4046241 | addgene partial sequence | sequence record 298053 | Ginkgo NGS Result
GCGGCCGCCCCACACACCATAGCTTCAAAATGTTTCTACTCCTTTTTTACTCTTCCAGATTTTCTCGGAC
TCCGCGCATCGCCGTACCACTTCAAAACACCCAAGCACAGCATACTAAATTTCCCCTCTTTCTTCCTCTA
GGGTGTCGTTAATTACCCGTACTAAAGGTTTGGAAAAGAAAAAAGAGACCGCCTCGTTTCTTTTTCTTCG
TCGAAAAAGGCAATAAATTTCTTGAAAATTTTTTTTTTTGATTTTTTTCTCTTTCGATGACCTCCCATTG
ATATTTAAGTTAATAAACGGTCTTCAATTTCTCAAGTTTCAGTTTCATTTTTCTTGTTCTATTACAACTT
TTTTTACTTCTTGCTCATTAGAAAGAAAGCATAGCAATCTAATCTAAGTTTTAATTACAAAATGGCTGAT
GCACAATCGTTTTTAAACCGGGTTTGCGGTGTAAGTGCAGCCCGTCTTACACCGTGCGGCACAGGCACTA
GTACTGATGTCGTATACAGGGCTTTTGACATCTACAATGATAAAGTAGCTGGTTTTGCTAAATTCCTAAA
AACTAATTGTTGTCGCTTCCAAGAAAAGGACGAAGATGACAATTTAATTGATTCTTACGAGACACACTTT
CTCTAACTACCAACATGAAGAAACAATTTATAATTTACTTAAGGATTGTCCAGCTGTTGCTAAACATGAC
TTCTTTAAGTTTAGAATAGACGGTGACATGGTACCACATATATCACGTCAACGTCTTACTAAATACACAA
TGGCAGACCTCGTCTATGCTTTAAGGCATTTTGATGAAGGTAATTGTGACACATTAAAAGAAATACTTGT
CACATACAATTGTTGTGATGATGATTATTTCAATAAAAAGGACTGGTATGATTTTGTAGAAAACCCAGAT
ATATTACGCGTATACGCCAACTTAGGTGAACGTGTACGCCAAGCTTTGTTAAAAACAGTACAATTCTGTG
ATGCCATGCGAAATGCTGGTATTGTTGGTGTACTGACATTAGATAATCAAGATCTCAATGGTAACTGGTA
TGATTTCGGTGATTTCATACAAACCACGCCAGGTAGTGGAGTTCCTGTTGTAGATTCTTATTATTCATTG
TTAATGCCTATATTAACCTTGACCAGGGCTTTAACTGCAGAGTCACATGTTGACACTGACTTAACAAAGC
CTTACATTAAGTGGGATTTGTTAAAATATGACTTCACGGAAGAGAGGTTAAAACTCTTTGACCGTTATTT
TAAATATTGGGATCAGACATACCACCCAAATTGTGTTAACTGTTTGGATGACAGATGCATTCTGCATTGT
GCAAACTTTAATGTTTTATTCTCTACAGTGTTCCCACCTACAAGTTTTGGACCACTAGTGAGAAAAATAT
TTGTTGATGGTGTTCCATTTGTAGTTTCAACTGGATACCACTTCAGAGAGCTAGGTGTTGTACATAATCA
GGATGTAAACTTACATAGCTCTAGACTTAGTTTTAAGGAATTACTTGTGTATGCTGCTGACCCTGCTATG
CACGCTGCTTCTGGTAATCTATTACTAGATAAACGCACTACGTGCTTTTCAGTAGCTGCACTTACTAACA
ATGTTGCTTTTCAAACTGTCAAACCCGGTAATTTTAACAAAGACTTCTATGACTTTGCTGTGTCTAAGGG
TTTCTTTAAGGAAGGAAGTTCTGTTGAATTAAAACACTTCTTCTTTGCTCAGGATGGTAATGCTGCTATC
AGCGATTATGACTACTATCGTTATAATCTACCAACAATGTGTGATATCAGACAACTACTATTTGTAGTTG
AAGTTGTTGATAAGTACTTTGATTGTTACGATGGTGGCTGTATTAATGCTAACCAAGTCATCGTCAACAA
CCTAGACAAATCAGCTGGTTTTCCATTTAATAAATGGGGTAAGGCTAGACTTTATTATGATTCAATGAGT
TATGAGGATCAAGATGCACTTTTCGCATATACAAAACGTAATGTCATCCCTACTATAACTCAAATGAATC
TTAAGTATGCCATTAGTGCAAAGAATAGAGCTCGCACCGTAGCTGGTGTCTCTATCTGTAGTACTATGAC
CAATAGACAGTTTCATCAAAAATTATTGAAATCAATAGCCGCCACTAGAGGAGCTACTGTAGTAATTGGA
ACAAGCAAATTCTATGGTGGTTGGCACAACATGTTAAAAACTGTTTATAGTGATGTAGAAAACCCTCACC
TTATGGGTTGGGATTATCCTAAATGTGATAGAGCCATGCCTAACATGCTTAGAATTATGGCCTCACTTGT
TCTTGCTCGCAAACATACAACGTGTTGTAGCTTGTCACACCGTTTCTATAGATTAGCTAATGAGTGTGCT
CAAGTATTGAGTGAAATGGTCATGTGTGGCGGTTCACTATATGTTAAACCAGGTGGAACCTCATCAGGAG
ATGCCACAACTGCTTATGCTAATAGTGTTTTTAACATTTGTCAAGCTGTCACGGCCAATGTTAATGCACT
TTTATCTACTGATGGTAACAAAATTGCCGATAAGTATGTCCGCAATTTACAACACAGACTTTATGAGTGT
CTCTATAGAAATAGAGATGTTGACACAGACTTTGTGAATGAGTTTTACGCATATTTGCGTAAACATTTCT
CAATGATGATACTCTCTGACGATGCTGTTGTGTGTTTCAATAGCACTTATGCATCTCAAGGTCTAGTGGC
TAGCATAAAGAACTTTAAGTCAGTTCTTTATTATCAAAACAATGTTTTTATGTCTGAAGCAAAATGTTGG
ACTGAGACTGACCTTACTAAAGGACCTCATGAATTTTGCTCTCAACATACAATGCTAGTTAAACAGGGTG
ATGATTATGTGTACCTTCCTTACCCAGATCCATCAAGAATCCTAGGGGCCGGCTGTTTTGTAGATGATAT
CGTAAAAACAGATGGTACACTTATGATTGAACGGTTCGTGTCTTTAGCTATAGATGCTTACCCACTTACT
AAACATCCTAATCAGGAGTATGCTGATGTCTTTCATTTGTACTTACAATACATAAGAAAGCTACATGATG
AGTTAACAGGACACATGTTAGACATGTATTCTGTTATGCTTACTAATGATAACACTTCAAGGTATTGGGA
ACCTGAGTTTTATGAGGCTATGTACACACCGCATACAGTCTTACTCGTGCCGAGAGGTTCTAAAATCGAG
GAAGGTAAGCTAGTCATTTGGATAAATGGAGATAAGGGTTACAACGGTTTGGCAGAAGTAGGCAAGAAAT
TTGAAAAGGACACAGGTATCAAGGTGACGGTTGAACATCCAGACAAGTTAGAAGAAAAATTCCCTCAAGT
TGCTGCTACTGGTGATGGTCCCGACATTATTTTCTGGGCCCACGATCGTTTTGGTGGATATGCTCAGTCA
GGTTTGCTGGCTGAGATCACCCCAGACAAGGCCTTCCAAGATAAATTGTACCCATTCACTTGGGATGCTG
TCAGATACAACGGTAAGCTTATAGCATATCCAATTGCTGTTGAAGCCTTATCGTTGATCTACAATAAGGA
CTTGTTACCTAACCCACCAAAGACATGGGAAGAAATTCCAGCTTTGGATAAAGAGCTAAAGGCCAAGGGA
AAAAGCGCTTTGATGTTTAACTTACAAGAACCTTATTTCACCTGGCCATTAATCGCTGCTGACGGTGGTT
ACGCATTTAAATACGAAAACGGTAAGTATGACATTAAGGATGTCGGCGTTGATAATGCTGGTGCAAAGGC
TGGTTTGACCTTCTTGGTTGATTTAATAAAGAATAAACACATGAACGCTGACACTGACTACTCTATCGCC
GAAGCCGCTTTCAACAAGGGTGAAACTGCTATGACCATAAATGGTCCATGGGCCTGGAGTAACATTGATA
CTTCTAAAGTAAACTATGGTGTCACTGTTTTGCCTACATTCAAAGGCCAACCATCCAAGCCCTTTGTCGG
TGTTCTATCCGCTGGCATCAATGCTGCTTCTCCAAACAAGGAGCTAGCTAAAGAATTTTTGGAAAATTAC
TTGTTAACTGACGAAGGTTTGGAGGCCGTTAACAAGGACAAGCCATTGGGTGCTGTCGCTTTGAAATCTT
ACGAAGAAGAATTGGCTAAGGATCCCAGAATTGCCGCTACCATGGAGAACGCCCAAAAGGGTGAAATTAT
GCCAAACATCCCACAAATGTCAGCCTTCTGGTACGCAGTTAGGACTGCCGTGATTAATGCTGCTTCCGGT
AGACAAACCGTCGACGAAGCATTAAAAGATGCTCAAACGTAAACAGGCCCCTTTTCCTTTGTCGATATCA
TGTAATTAGTTATGTCACGCTTACATTCACGCCCTCCTCCCACATCCGCTCTAACCGAAAAGGAAGGAGT
TAGACAACCTGAAGTCTAGGTCCCTATTTATTTTTTTTAATAGTTATGTTAGTATTAAGAACGTTATTTA
TATTTCAAATTTTTCTTTTTTTTCTGTACAAAGCGGCCGCCGAACCACTAGTGCACTGCAGTACACGGTT
TCCTTGAAATTTTTTTGATTCGGTAATCTCCGAACAGAAGGAAGAACGAAGGAAGGAGCACAGACTTAGA
TTGGTATATATACGCATATGTAGTGTTGAAGAAACATGAAATTGCCCAGTATTCTTAACCCAACTGCACA
GAACAAAAACGTGCAGGAAACGAAGATAAATCATGTCGAAAGCTACATATAAGGAACGTGCTGCTACTCA
TCCTAGTCCTGTTGCTGCCAAGCTATTTAATATCATGCACGAAAAGCAAACAAACTTGTGTGCTTCATTG
GATGTTCGTACCACCAAGGAATTACTGGAGTTAGTTGAAGCATTAGGTCCCAAAATTTGTTTACTAAAAA
CACATGTGGATATCTTGACTGATTTTTCCATGGAGGGCACAGTTAAGCCGCTAAAGGCATTATCNGCCAA
GTACAATTTTTTACTCTTCGAGGACAGAAAATTTGCTGACATTGGTAATACAGTCAAATTGCAGTACTCT
GCGGGTGTATACAGAATAGCAGAATGGGCAGACATTACGAATGCACACGGTGTGGTGGGCCCAGGTATTG
TTAGCGGTTTGAAGCAGGCGGCAGAAGAAGTAACAAAGGAACCTAGAGGCCTTTTGATGTTAGCAGAATT
GTCATGCAAGGGCTCCCTATCTACTGGAGAATATACTAAGGGTACTGTTGACATTGCGAAGAGCGACAAA
GATTTTGTTATCGGCTTTATTGCTCAAAGAGACATGGGTGGAAGAGATGAAGGTTACGATTGGTTGATTA
TGACACCCGGTGTGGGTTTAGATGACAAGGGAGATGCATTGGGTCAACAGTATAGAACCGTGGATGATGT
GGTTTCTACAGGATCTGACATTATTATTGTTGGAAGAGGACTATTTGCAAAGGGAAGGGATGCTAAGGTA
GAGGGTGAACGTTACAGAAAAGCAGGCTGGGAAGCATATTTGAGAAGATGCGGCCAGCAAAACTAAAAAA
CTGTATTATAAGTAAATGCATGTATACTAAACTCACAAATTAGAGCTTCAATTTAATTATATCAGTTATT
ACCCGAGTAACGAAGCATCTGTGCTTCATTTTGTAGAACAAAAATGCAACGCGAGAGCGCTAATTTTTCA
AACAAAGAATCTGAGCTGCATTTTTACAGAACAGAAATGCAACGCGAAAGCGCTATTTTACCAACGAAGA
ATCTGTGCTTCATTTTTGTAAAACAAAAATGCAACGCGAGAGCGCTAATTTTTCAAACAAAGAATCTGAG
CTGCATTTTTACAGAACAGAAATGCAACGCGAGAGCGCTATTTTACCAACAAAGAATCTATACTTCTTTT
TTGTTCTACAAAAATGCATCCCGAGAGCGCTATTTTYCTAACAAAGCATCTTAGATTACTTTTTTTCTCC
TTTGTGCGCTCTATAATGCAGTCTCTTGATAACTTTTTGCACTGTAGGTCCGTTAAGGTTAGAAGAAGGC
TACTTTGGTGTCTATTTTCTCTTCCATAAAAAAAGCCTGACTCCACTTCCCGCGTTTACTGATTACTAGC
GAAGCTGCGGGTGCATTTTTTCAAGATAAAGGCATCCCCGATTATATTCTATACCGATGTGGATTGCGCA
TACTTTGTGAACAGAAAGTGATAGCGTTGATGATTCTTCATTGGTCAGAAAATTATGAACGGTTTCTTCT
ATTTTGTCTCTATATACTACGTATAGGAAATGTTTACATTTTCGTATTGTTTTCGATTCACTCTATGAAT
AGTTCTTACTACAATTTTTTTGTCTAAAGAGTAATACTAGAGATAAACATAAAAAATGTAGAGGTCGAGT
TTAGATGCAAGTTCAAGGAGCGAAAGGTGGATGGGTAGGTTATATAGGGATATAGCACAGAGATATATAG
CAAAGAGATACTTTTGAGCAATGTTTGTGGAAGCGGTATTCGCAATATTTTAGTAGCTCGTTACAGTCCG
GTGCGTTTTTGGTTTTTTGAAAGTGCGTCATCAGAGCGCTTTTGGTTTTCAAAAGCGCTCTGAAGTTCCT
ATACTTTCTAGCTAGAGAATAGGAACTTCCCGAGCGGCCGCGTGTTACAAGCTTGACTCCAGCGTAACTG
GACTGCAATCAACTCACTGGCTCACCTTCACGGGTGGGCCTTTCTTCGGTAGAAAATCAAAGGATCTTCT
TGAGATCCTTTTTTTCTGCGCGTAATCTGCTGCTTGCAAACAAAAAAACCACCGCTACCAGCGGTGGTTT
GTTTGCCGGATCAAGAGCTACCAACTCTTTTTCCGAGGTAACTGGCTTCAGCAGAGCGCAGATACCAAAT
ACTGTTCTTCTAGTGTAGCCGTAGTTAGGCCACCACTTCAAGAACTCTGTAGCACCGCCTACATACCTCG
CTCTGCTAATCCTGTTACCAGTGGCTGCTGCCAGTGGCGATAAGTCGTGTCTTACCGGGTTGGACTCAAG
ACGATAGTTACCGGATAAGGCGCAGCGGTCGGGCTGAACGGGGGGTTCGTGCACACAGCCCAGCTTGGAG
CGAACGACCTACACCGAACTGAGATACCTACAGCGTGAGCTATGAGAAAGCGCCACGCTTCCCGAAGGGA
GAAAGGCGGACAGGTATCCGGTAAGCGGCAGGGTCGGAACAGGAGAGCGCACGAGGGAGCTTCCAGGGGT
AAACGCCTGGTATCTTTATAGTCCTGTCGGGTTTCGCCACCTCTGACTTGAGCATCGATTTTTGTGATGC
TCGTCAGGGGGGCGGAGCCTATGGAAAAACGCCAGCAACGCAGAAAGGCCCACCCGAAGGTGAGCCAGGT
GATTACATTTGGGCCCTCATCAGAGGTTTTCACCGTCATCACCGAAACGCGCGAGGCAGCTGCGGTAAAG
CTCATCAGCGTGGTCGTGAAGCGATTCACAGATGTCTGCCTGTTCATCCGCGTCCAGCTCGTTGAGTTTC
TCCAGAAGCGTTAATGTCTGGCTTCTGATAAAGCGGGCCATGTTAAGGGCGGTTTTTTCCTGTTTGGTCA
CTTACCAATGCTTAATCAGTGAGGCACCTATCTCAGCGATCTGTCTATTTCGTTCATCCATAGTTGCCTG
ACTCCCCGTCGTGTAGATAACTACGATGCGGGAGGGCTTACCATCTGGCCCCAGTGCTGCAATGATACCG
CGAGACCCACGCTCACCGGCTCCAGATTTATCAGCAATAAACCAGCCAGCCGGGAGGGCCGAGCGCAGAA
GTGATCCTGCAACTTTATCCGCCTCCATCCAGTCTATTAATTGTTGCCGGGAAGCTAGAGTAAGTAGTTC
GCCAGTTAATAGTTTGCGCAACGTTGTTGCCATTGCTACAGGCATCGTGGTGTCACGCTCGTCGTTTGGT
ATGGCTTCATTCAGCTCCGGTTCCCAACGATCAAGGCGAGTTACATGATCCCCCATGTTGTGCAAAAAAG
CGGTTAGCTCCTTCGGTCCTCCGATCGTTGCCAGAAGTAAGTTGGCCGCAGTGTTATCACTCATGGTTAT
GGCAGCACTGCATAATTCTCTTACTGTCATGCCATCCGTGAGATGCTTTTCTGTGACTGGTGAGTACTCA
ACCAAGTCATTCTGAGAATAGTGTATGCGGCGACCGAGTTGCTCTTGCCCGGCGTCAATACGGGATAATA
CCGCGCCACATAGCAGAACTTTAAAAGTGCTCATCATTGGAAAACGTTCTTCGGGGCGTAAACTCTCAAG
GATCTTACCGCTGTTGAGATCCAGTTCGATGTAACCCACTCGTGCACCCAACTGATCTTCAGCATCTTTT
ACTTTCACCAGCGTTTCTGGGTGAGCAAAAACAGGAAGGCAAAATGCCGCAAAAAAGGGAATAAGGGCGA
CACGGAAATGTTGAATACTCATTTTAGCTTCCTTAGCTCCTGAAAATCTCGATAACTCAAAAAATACGCC
CGGTAGTGATCTTATTTCATTATGGTGAAAGTTGGAACCTCTTACGTGCCGATCAAGTCAAAAGCCTCCG
GTCGGAGGCTTTTGACTTTCTGCTATGGAGGTCAGGTATGATTTAAATGGTCAGTTAGA
